Addgene plasmid #104011: pEB2-Katushka-9-5
Purpose: Plasmid encoding Katushka-9-5
Depositing lab: Philippe Cluzel. Depositing organization: Harvard University. Publication: Systematic characterization of maturation time of fluorescent proteins in living cells. Balleza E, Kim JM, Cluzel P. Nat Methods. 2018 Jan;15(1):47-51. doi: 10.1038/nmeth.4509. Epub 2017 Nov 20. PubMed 29320486.
Backbone
  Vector backbone: pEB2
  Backbone size w/o insert (bp): 3224
  Total vector size (bp): 3920
  Modifications to backbone: See "Notes On Plasmids In This Collection"
  Vector type: Bacterial Expression ; Low copy
Growth in bacteria
  Bacterial resistance: Kanamycin, 50 μg/mL
  Growth temperature: 37°C
  Growth strain: MG1655
  Copy number: Low Copy
Gene/Insert
  Gene/Insert name: Katushka9-5
  Species: Synthetic
  Insert size (bp): 696
  Mutation: Mutations relative to eqFP578 (K6S, N21D, R32G, L79F, I115L, S131P, N143S, G152S, F174L, H193Y, H197R, R198K, K220R, R231S)
  Promoter: proC
  Cloning method: Gibson Cloning
  Sequencing primers: 5′ GCGTATCACGAGGCCCTTTC; 3′ AAAGGGAAAACTGTCCATATGCAC
Terms and licenses: Academic/Nonprofit Terms; Industry Terms: Not Available to Industry
Depositor comments: This FP derives from eqFP578. Please see "Notes On Plasmids In This Collection" document for further details and references.
How to cite: pEB2-Katushka-9-5 was a gift from Philippe Cluzel (Addgene plasmid # 104011 ; http://n2t.net/addgene:104011 ; RRID:Addgene_104011)
