[The description below was written by a language model from this plasmid's Addgene catalogue record and pLannotate feature annotations shown in this document.]
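Description:
pEB2-Katushka-9-5 is a low-copy bacterial expression plasmid of about 3.9 kb, built on the pEB2 backbone, that expresses the far-red fluorescent protein variant Katushka-9-5 in E. coli. It replicates from the pSC101 origin, which depends on the plasmid-encoded Rep101 (RepA) protein and keeps copy number low. Selection is by kanamycin through a neo/nptII aminoglycoside phosphotransferase gene that is followed by a lambda t0 terminator. A short fragment annotated as Tn5 transposase sits next to the resistance gene. It is most likely a remnant of the Tn5-derived kanamycin cassette rather than a functional element. The record lists MG1655 as the propagation strain.

The payload is a synthetic open reading frame of roughly 700 bp, inserted by Gibson assembly. The annotation software recognises it as Katushka, a red fluorescent protein derived from the Entacmaea quadricolor protein eqFP578. According to the catalogue entry, Katushka-9-5 carries fourteen substitutions relative to eqFP578. Expression is stated to be driven by the proC promoter, generally used as a constitutive E. coli promoter, although this promoter is not annotated in the feature table and presumably lies in the unannotated region upstream of the coding sequence. Downstream are a fragment of the pUC multiple cloning site and the rrnB T1 terminator, which insulates the reporter transcript from the rest of the plasmid.

The plasmid belongs to a collection of fluorescent proteins placed in a common backbone, created for a systematic comparison of maturation times in living cells. In that design, low copy number and steady expression make measurements comparable across proteins.
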