Features (pLannotate 1.2.2; 8 found; start..end, strand, type, name):
    171..863     +  CDS            Katushka: Katushka is a basic (constitutively fluorescent) red fluorescent protein published in 2007, derived from Entacmaea quadricolor. It is reported to be a rapidly-maturing dimer.
    874..893     +  misc_feature   MCS (fragment): pUC18/19 multiple cloning site
    904..950     +  terminator     rrnB T1 terminator: transcription terminator T1 from the E. coli rrnB gene
   1123..2073    -  CDS            Rep101: RepA protein needed for replication with the pSC101 origin; rep101
   2121..2343    -  rep_origin     pSC101 ori: low-copy replication origin that requires the Rep101 protein
   2849..2883    -  terminator     lambda t0 terminator: minimal transcription terminator from phage lambda (Scholtissek and Grosse, 1987)
   2927..3718    -  CDS            neo: KKA2_KLEPN - Also known as kan, nptII. Experimental evidence at protein level: Swiss-Prot protein existence level 1. Resistance to kanamycin, neomycin, paromomycin, ribostamycin, butirosin and gentamicin B. From Klebsiella pneumoniae.
   3750..3869    -  CDS            tnpA (fragment): TN5P_ECOLX - Also known as tnp. Experimental evidence at protein level: Swiss-Prot protein existence level 1. Mediates transposition of transposon Tn5 by a 'cut and paste' mechanism. First, the monomeric transposase binds the 19 bp inverted DNA repeats flanking the transposon. Then, dimerization of the DNA- bound transposase creates a synaptic DNA complex. After nicking of the first DNA strand, excision of the transposon proceeds through a series of intermediates. The transposase then mediates the insertion of the transposon at a new site by strand transfer. The activity of the wild- type tran
>Addgene plasmid #104011 | pEB2-Katushka-9-5 | addgene full sequence | sequence record 200545 | Addgene NGS Result
CACAGCTAACACCACGTCGTCCCTATCTGCTGCCCTAGGTCTATGAGTGGTTGCTGGATAACTTTACGGG
CATGCATAAGGCTCGTATGATATATTCAGGGAGACCACAACGGTTTCCCTCTACAAATAATTTTGTTTAA
CTTTTCTAGATTTAAGAAGGAGATATACATATGTCTGAGCTGATTAGCGAGAACATGCACATGAAGCTGT
ACATGGAGGGCACCGTGAACGACCACCACTTCAAGTGCACATCCGAGGGCGAAGGCAAGCCCTACGAGGG
CACCCAGACCATGAAGATCAAGGTGGTCGAGGGCGGCCCTTTACCCTTCGCCTTCGACATCCTGGCTACC
AGCTTCATGTACGGCAGCAAGACCTTCATCAACCACACCCAGGGCATCCCCGACTTCTTTAAGCAGTCCT
TCCCTGAGGGCTTCACATGGGAGAGAATCACCACATACGAAGACGGGGGCGTGCTGACCGCTACCCAGGA
CACCAGCCTGCAGAACGGCTGCCTGATCTACAACGTCAAGATCAACGGGGTGAACTTCCCATCCAACGGC
CCTGTGATGCAGAAGAAAACACTGGGCTGGGAGGCCAGCACCGAGATGCTGTACCCCGCTGACAGCGGCC
TGAGGGGCCACAGCCAGATGGCCCTGAAGTTAGTGGGCGGGGGCTACCTGCACTGCAGCTTGAAGACCAC
ATACAGATCCAAGAAACCCGCTAAGAACTTGAAGATGCCCGGCTTCTACTTCGTGGACAGGAAACTGGAA
AGAATCAAGGAGGCCGACAAAGAGACCTACGTCGAGCAGCACGAGATGGCTGTGGCCAGGTACTGCGACC
TGCCTAGCAAACTGGGGCACAGCTAAATGTCCAGACCTGCAGGCATGCAAGCTCTAGAGGCATCAAATAA
AACGAAAGGCTCAGTCGAAAGACTGGGCCTTTCGTTTTATCTGTTGAAATGCACCAAAAACTCGTAAAAG
CTCTGATGTATCTATCTTTTTTACACCGTTTTCATCTGTGCATATGGACAGTTTTCCCTTTGATATCTAA
CGGTGAACAGTTGTTCTACTTTTGTTTGTTAGTCTTGATGCTTCACTGATAGATACAAGAGCCATAAGAA
CCTCAGATCCTTCCGTATTTAGCCAGTATGTTCTCTAGTGTGGTTCGTTGTTTTTGCGTGAGCCATGAGA
ACGAACCATTGAGATCATGCTTACTTTGCATGTCACTCAAAAATTTTGCCTCAAAACTGGTGAGCTGAAT
TTTTGCAGTTAAAGCATCGTGTAGTGTTTTTCTTAGTCCGTTACGTAGGTAGGAATCTGATGTAATGGTT
GTTGGTATTTTGTCACCATTCATTTTTATCTGGTTGTTCTCAAGTTCGGTTACGAGATCCATTTGTCTAT
CTAGTTCAACTTGGAAAATCAACGTATCAGTCGGGCGGCCTCGCTTATCAACCACCAATTTCATATTGCT
GTAAGTGTTTAAATCTTTACTTATTGGTTTCAAAACCCATTGGTTAAGCCTTTTAAACTCATGGTAGTTA
TTTTCAAGCATTAACATGAACTTAAATTCATCAAGGCTAATCTCTATATTTGCCTTGTGAGTTTTCTTTT
GTGTTAGTTCTTTTAATAACCACTCATAAATCCTCATAGAGTATTTGTTTTCAAAAGACTTAACATGTTC
CAGATTATATTTTATGAATTTTTTTAACTGGAAAAGATAAGGCAATATCTCTTCACTAAAAACTAATTCT
AATTTTTCGCTTGAGAACTTGGCATAGTTTGTCCACTGGAAAATCTCAAAGCCTTTAACCAAAGGATTCC
TGATTTCCACAGTTCTCGTCATCAGCTCTCTGGTTGCTTTAGCTAATACACCATAAGCATTTTCCCTACT
GATGTTCATCATCTGAGCGTATTGGTTATAAGTGAACGATACCGTCCGTTCTTTCCTTGTAGGGTTTTCA
ATCGTGGGGTTGAGTAGTGCCACACAGCATAAAATTAGCTTGGTTTCATGCTCCGTTAAGTCATAGCGAC
TAATCGCTAGTTCATTTGCTTTGAAAACAACTAATTCAGACATACATCTCAATTGGTCTAGGTGATTTTA
ATCACTATACCAATTGAGATGGGCTAGTCAATGATAATTACTAGTCCTTTTCCTTTGAGTTGTGGGTATC
TGTAAATTCTGCTAGACCTTTGCTGGAAAACTTGTAAATTCTGCTAGACCCTCTGTAAATTCCGCTAGAC
CTTTGTGTGTTTTTTTTGTTTATATTCAAGTGGTTATAATTTATAGAATAAAGAAAGAATAAAAAAAGAT
AAAAAGAATAGATCCCAGCCCTGTGTATAACTCACTACTTTAGTCAGTTCCGCAGTATTACAAAAGGATG
TCGCAAACGCTGTTTGCTCCTCTACAAAACAGACCTTAAAACCCTAAAGGCTTAAGTAGCACCCTCGCAA
GCTCGGGCAAATCGCTGAATATTCCTTTTGTCTCCGACCATCAGGCACCTGAGTCGCTGTCTTTTTCGTG
ACATTCAGTTCGCTGCGCTCACGGCTCTGGCAGTGAATGGGGGTAAATGGCACTACAGGCGCCTTTTATG
GATTCATGCAAGGAAACTACCCATAATACAAGAAAAGCCCGTCACGGGCTTCTCAGGGCGTTTTATGGCG
GGTCTGCTATGTGGTGCTATCTGACTTTTTGCTGTTCAGCAGTTCCTGCCCTCTGATTTTCCAGTCTGAC
CACTTCGGATTATCCCGTGACAGGTCATTCAGACTGGCTAATGCACCCAGTAAGGCAGCGGTATCATCAA
CAGGCTTACCCGTCTTACTGTCAACCAGACCCGCCAGGATTCTCATGCATAAAAAACGCCCGGCGGCAAC
CGAGCGTTCTGAATTAATTAATCATCGCGACTGCAGAGATCCCAGAGTCCTTATTAGAAGAACTCGTCAA
GAAGGCGATAGAAGGCGATGCGCTGCGAATCGGGAGCGGCGATACCGTAAAGCACGAGGAAGCGGTCAGC
CCATTCGCCGCCAAGCTCTTCAGCAATATCACGGGTAGCCAACGCTATGTCCTGATAGCGGTCCGCCACA
CCCAGCCGGCCACAGTCGATGAATCCAGAAAAGCGGCCATTTTCCACCATGATATTCGGCAAGCAGGCAT
CGCCATGGGTCACGACGAGATCCTCGCCGTCGGGCATGCGCGCCTTGAGCCTGGCGAACAGTTCGGCTGG
CGCGAGCCCCTGATGCTCTTCGTCCAGATCATCCTGATCGACAAGACCGGCTTCCATCCGAGTACGTGCT
CGCTCGATGCGATGTTTCGCTTGGTGGTCGAATGGGCAGGTAGCCGGATCAAGCGTATGCAGCCGCCGCA
TTGCATCAGCCATGATGGATACTTTCTCGGCAGGAGCAAGGTGAGATGACAGGAGATCCTGCCCCGGCAC
TTCGCCCAATAGCAGCCAGTCCCTTCCCGCTTCAGTGACAACGTCGAGCACAGCTGCGCAAGGAACGCCC
GTCGTGGCCAGCCACGATAGCCGCGCTGCCTCGTCCTGCAGTTCATTCAGGGCACCGGACAGGTCGGTCT
TGACAAAAAGAACCGGGCGCCCCTGCGCTGACAGCCGGAACACGGCGGCATCAGAGCAGCCGATTGTCTG
TTGTGCCCAGTCATAGCCGAATAGCCTCTCCACCCAAGCGGCCGGAGAACCTGCGTGCAATCCATCTTGT
TCAATCATGCGAAACGATCCTCATCCTGTCTCTTGATCAGATCTTGATCCCCTGCGCCATCAGATCCTTG
GCGGCAAGAAAGCCATCCAGTTTACTTTGCAGGGCTTCCCAACCTTACCAGAGGGCGCCCCAGCTGGCAA
TTCCGACGTCTAAGAAACCATTATTATCATGACATTAACCTATAAAAATAGGCGTATCACGAGGCCCTTT
CGTCTTCAC
